>Addgene plasmid #145908 | pAc5.1C-Fluc-CG7709_A | depositor full sequence | sequence record 288353 | Full Sequence
CTTCAAGGAATTAATTCTATATTCTAAAAACACAAATGATACTTCTAAAAAAAATCATGAATGGCATCAA
CTCTGAATCAAATCTTTGCAGATGCACCTACTTCTCATTTCCACTGTCACATCATTTTTCCAGATCTCGC
TGCCTGTTATGTGGCCCACAAACCAAGACACGTTTTATGGCCATTAAAGCTGGCTGATCGTCGCCAAACA
CCAAATACATATCAATATGTACATTCGAGAAAGAAGCGATCAAAGAAGCGTCTTCGGGCGAGTAGGAGAA
TGCGGAGGAGAAGGAGAACGAGCTGATCTAGTATCTCTCCACAATCCAATGCCAACTGACCAACTGGCCA
TATTCGGAGCAATTTGAAGCCAATTTCCATCGCCTGGCGATCGCTCCATTCTTGGCTATATGTTTTTCAC
CGTTCCCGGGGCCATTTTCAAAGACTCGTCGGTAAGATAAGATTGTGTCACTCGCTGTCTCTCTTCATTT
GTCGAAGAATGCTGAGGAATTTCGCGATGACGTCGGCGAGTATTTTGAAGAATGAGAATAATTTGTATTT
ATACGAAAATCAGTTAGTGGAATTTTCTACAAAAACATGTTATCTATAGATAATTTTGTTGCAAAATATG
TTGACTATGACAAAGATTGTATGTATATACCTTTAATGTATTCTCATTTTCTTATGTATTTATAATGGCA
ATGATGATACTGATGATATTTTAAGATGATGCCAGACCACAGGCTGATTTCTGCGTCTTTTGCCGAACGC
AGTGCATGTGCGGTTGTTGTTTTTTGGAATAGTTTCAATTTTCGGACTGTCCGCTTTGATTTCAGTTTCT
TGGCTTATTCAAAAAGCAAAGTAAAGCCAAAAAAGCGAGATGGCAATACCAAATGCGGCAAAACGGTAGT
GGAAGGAAAGGGGTGCGGGGCAGCGGAAGGAAGGGTGGGGCGGGGCGTGGCGGGGTCTGTGGCTGGGCGC
GACGTCACCGACGTTGGAGCCACTCCTTTGACCATGTGTGCGTGTGTGTATTATTCGTGTCTCGCCACTC
GCCGGTTGTTTTTTTCTTTTTATCTCGCTCTCTCTAGCGCCATCTCGTACGCATGCTCAACGCACCGCAT
GTTGCCGTGTCCTTTATGCGTCATTTTGGCTCGAAATAGGCAATTATTTAAACAAAGATTAGTCAACGAA
AACGCTAAAATAAATAAGTCTACAATATGGTTACTTATTGCCATGTGTGTGCAGCCAACGATAGCAACAA
AAGCAACAACACAGTGGCTTTCCCTCTTTCACTTTTTGTTTGCAAGCGCGTGCGAGCAAGACGGCACGAC
CGGCAAACGCAATTACGCTGACAAAGAGCAGACGAAGTTTTGGCCGAAAAACATCAAGGCGCCTGATACG
AATGCATTTGCAATAACAATTGCGATATTTAATATTGTTTATGAAGCTGTTTGACTTCAAAACACACAAA
AAAAAAAATAAAACAAATTATTTGAAAGAGAATTAGGAATCGGACAGCTTATCGTTACGGGCTAACAGCA
CACCGAGACGAAATAGCTTACCTGACGTCACAGCCTCTGGAAGAACTGCCGCCAAGCAGAGAGAGAGAGA
AAAAGAGGGAGAGCAGCTTAGACCGCATGTGCTTGTGTGTGAGGCGTCTCTCTCTTCGTCTCCTGTTTGC
GCAAACGCATAGACTGCACTGAGAAAATCGATTACCTATTTTTTATGAATGAATATTTGCACTATTACTA
TTCAAAACTATTAAGATAGCAATCACATTCAATAGCCAAATACTATACCACCTGAGCGATGCAACGAAAT
GATCAATTTGAGCAAAAATGCTGCATATTTAGGACGGCATCATTATAGAAATGCTTCTTGCTGTGTACTT
TTCTCTCGTCTGGCAGCTGTTTCGCCGTTATTGTTAAAACCGGCTTAAGTTAGGTGTGTTTTCTACGACT
AGTGATGCCCCTACTAGAAGATGTGTGTTGCACAAATGTCCCTGAATAACCAATTTGAAGTGCAGATAGC
AGTAAACGTAAGCTAATATGAATATTATTTAACTGTAATGTTTTAATATCGCTGGACATTACTAATAAAC
CCACTATAAACACATGTACATATGTATGTTTTGGCATACAATGAGTAGTTGGGGAAAAAATGTGTAAAAG
CACCGTGACCATCACAGCATAAAGATAACCAGCTGAAGTATCGAATATGAGTAACCCCCAAATTGAATCA
CATGCCGCAACTGATAGGACCCATGGAAGTACACTCTTCATGGCGATATACAAGACACACACAAGCACGA
ACACCCAGTTGCGGAGGAAATTCTCCGTAAATGAAAACCCAATCGGCGAACAATTCATACCCATATATGG
TAAAAGTTTTGAACGCGACTTGAGAGCGGAGAGCATTGCGGCTGATAAGGTTTTAGCGCTAAGCGGGCTT
TATAAAACGGGCTGCGGGACCAGTTTTCATATCACTACCGTTTGAGTTCTTGTGCTGTGTGGATACTCCT
CCCGACACAAAGCCGCTCCATCAGCCAGCAGTCGTCTAATCCAGAGACCCCGGATCGGGGTACCAACATG
GCCGAAGACGCCAAAAACATAAAGAAAGGCCCGGCACCATTCTATCCACTAGAGGATGGAACCGCTGGAG
AGCAACTGCATAAGGCTATGAAGAGATACGCCCTGGTTCCTGGAACAATTGCTTTTACAGATGCACATAT
CGAGGTGAACATCACGTACGCGGAATACTTCGAAATGTCCGTTCGGTTGGCAGAAGCTATGAAACGATAT
GGGCTGAATACAAATCACAGAATCGTCGTATGCAGTGAAAACTCTCTTCAATTCTTTATGCCGGTGTTGG
GCGCGTTATTTATCGGAGTTGCAGTTGCGCCCGCGAACGACATTTATAATGAACGTGAATTGCTCAACAG
TATGAACATTTCGCAGCCTACCGTAGTGTTTGTTTCCAAAAAGGGGTTGCAAAAAATTTTGAACGTGCAA
AAAAAATTACCAATAATCCAGAAAATTATTATCATGGATTCTAAAACGGATTACCAGGGATTTCAGTCGA
TGTACACGTTCGTCACATCTCATCTACCTCCCGGTTTTAATGAATACGATTTTGTACCAGAGTCCTTTGA
TCGTGACAAAACAATTGCACTGATAATGAACTCCTCTGGATCTACTGGGTTACCTAAGGGTGTGGCCCTT
CCGCATAGAACTGCCTGCGTCAGATTCTCGCATGCCAGAGATCCTATTTTTGGCAATCAAATCATTCCGG
ATACTGCGATTTTAAGTGTTGTTCCATTCCATCACGGTTTTGGAATGTTTACTACACTCGGATATTTGAT
ATGTGGATTTCGAGTCGTCTTAATGTATAGATTTGAAGAAGAGCTGTTTTTACGATCCCTTCAGGATTAC
AAAATTCAAAGTGCGTTGCTAGTACCAACCCTATTTTCATTCTTCGCCAAAAGCACTCTGATTGACAAAT
ACGATTTATCTAATTTACACGAAATTGCTTCTGGGGGCGCACCTCTTTCGAAAGAAGTCGGGGAAGCGGT
TGCAAAACGCTTCCATCTTCCAGGGATACGACAAGGATATGGGCTCACTGAGACTACATCAGCTATTCTG
ATTACACCCGAGGGGGATGATAAACCGGGCGCGGTCGGTAAAGTTGTTCCATTTTTTGAAGCGAAGGTTG
TGGATCTGGATACCGGGAAAACGCTGGGCGTTAATCAGAGAGGCGAATTATGTGTCAGAGGACCTATGAT
TATGTCCGGTTATGTAAACAATCCGGAAGCGACCAACGCCTTGATTGACAAGGATGGATGGCTACATTCT
GGAGACATAGCTTACTGGGACGAAGACGAACACTTCTTCATAGTTGACCGCTTGAAGTCTTTAATTAAAT
ACAAAGGGTATCAGGTGGCCCCCGCTGAATTGGAATCGATATTGTTACAACACCCCAACATCTTCGACGC
GGGCGTGGCAGGTCTTCCCGACGATGACGCCGGTGAACTTCCCGCCGCCGTTGTTGTTTTGGAGCACGGA
AAGACGATGACGGAAAAAGAGATCGTGGATTACGTCGCCAGTCAAGTAACAACCGCGAAAAAGTTGCGCG
GAGGAGTTGTGTTTGTGGACGAAGTACCGAAAGGTCTTACCGGAAAACTCGACGCAAGAAAAATCAGAGA
GATCCTCATAAAGGCCAAGAAGGGCGGAAAGTCCAAATTGTAAGAATTCGCAGCCACCGGCATCACGCAT
ACGCCACGTGCCTTCGAATACTCAACCACCACATCATATCATCGCCGTCGCCATTGTAAATTATTCCCCA
AAATGACAAGCAACCAATTCGCCCATTCCTCTTATACTCCTCCATGGAAATCTAGCCTTAATTCACTGTA
CCATTAGATGTAAAACAACGAAACAACGTTTGTGTTAAATAAACAACTTGATGAAGATCATAGAAGAGTC
GACCGATGCCCTTGAGAGCCTTCAACCCAGTCAGCTCCTTCCGGTGGGCGCGGGGCATGACTATCGTCGC
CGCACTTATGACTGTCTTCTTTATCATGCAACTCGTAGGACAGGTGCCGGCAGCGCTCTGGGTCATTTTC
GGCGAGGACCGCTTTCGCTGGAGCGCGACGATGATCGGCCTGTCGCTTGCGGTATTCGGAATCTTGCACG
CCCTCGCTCAAGCCTTCGTCACTGGTCCCGCCACCAAACGTTTCGGCGAGAAGCAGGCCATTATCGCCGG
CATGGCGGCCGACGCGCTGGGCTACGTCTTGCTGGCGTTCGCGACGCGAGGCTGGATGGCCTTCCCCATT
ATGATTCTTCTCGCTTCCGGCGGCATCGGGATGCCCGCGTTGCAGGCCATGCTGTCCAGGCAGGTAGATG
ACGACCATCAGGGACAGCTTCAAGGATCGCTCGCGGCTCTTACCAGCCAGCAAAAGGCCAGGAACCGTAA
AAAGGCCGCGTTGCTGGCGTTTTTCCATAGGCTCCGCCCCCCTGACGAGCATCACAAAAATCGACGCTCA
AGTCAGAGGTGGCGAAACCCGACAGGACTATAAAGATACCAGGCGTTTCCCCCTGGAAGCTCCCTCGTGC
GCTCTCCTGTTCCGACCCTGCCGCTTACCGGATACCTGTCCGCCTTTCTCCCTTCGGGAAGCGTGGCGCT
TTCTCAATGCTCACGCTGTAGGTATCTCAGTTCGGTGTAGGTCGTTCGCTCCAAGCTGGGCTGTGTGCAC
GAACCCCCCGTTCAGCCCGACCGCTGCGCCTTATCCGGTAACTATCGTCTTGAGTCCAACCCGGTAAGAC
ACGACTTATCGCCACTGGCAGCAGCCACTGGTAACAGGATTAGCAGAGCGAGGTATGTAGGCGGTGCTAC
AGAGTTCTTGAAGTGGTGGCCTAACTACGGCTACACTAGAAGGACAGTATTTGGTATCTGCGCTCTGCTG
AAGCCAGTTACCTTCGGAAAAAGAGTTGGTAGCTCTTGATCCGGCAAACAAACCACCGCTGGTAGCGGTG
GTTTTTTTGTTTGCAAGCAGCAGATTACGCGCAGAAAAAAAGGATCTCAAGAAGATCCTTTGATCTTTTC
TACGGGGTCTGACGCTCAGTGGAACGAAAACTCACGTTAAGGGATTTTGGTCATGAGATTATCAAAAAGG
ATCTTCACCTAGATCCTTTTAAATTAAAAATGAAGTTTTAAATCAATCTAAAGTATATATGAGTAAACTT
GGTCTGACAGTTACCAATGCTTAATCAGTGAGGCACCTATCTCAGCGATCTGTCTATTTCGTTCATCCAT
AGTTGCCTGACTCCCCGTCGTGTAGATAACTACGATACGGGAGGGCTTACCATCTGGCCCCAGTGCTGCA
ATGATACCGCGAGACCCACGCTCACCGGCTCCAGATTTATCAGCAATAAACCAGCCAGCCGGAAGGGCCG
AGCGCAGAAGTGGTCCTGCAACTTTATCCGCCTCCATCCAGTCTATTAATTGTTGCCGGGAAGCTAGAGT
AAGTAGTTCGCCAGTTAATAGTTTGCGCAACGTTGTTGCCATTGCTGCAGGCATCGTGGTGTCACGCTCG
TCGTTTGGTATGGCTTCATTCAGCTCCGGTTCCCAACGATCAAGGCGAGTTACATGATCCCCCATGTTGT
GCAAAAAAGCGGTTAGCTCCTTCGGTCCTCCGATCGTTGTCAGAAGTAAGTTGGCCGCAGTGTTATCACT
CATGGTTATGGCAGCACTGCATAATTCTCTTACTGTCATGCCATCCGTAAGATGCTTTTCTGTGACTGGT
GAGTACTCAACCAAGTCATTCTGAGAATAGTGTATGCGGCGACCGAGTTGCTCTTGCCCGGCGTCAACAC
GGGATAATACCGCGCCACATAGCAGAACTTTAAAAGTGCTCATCATTGGAAAACGTTCTTCGGGGCGAAA
ACTCTCAAGGATCTTACCGCTGTTGAGATCCAGTTCGATGTAACCCACTCGTGCACCCAACTGATCTTCA
GCATCTTTTACTTTCACCAGCGTTTCTGGGTGAGCAAAAACAGGAAGGCAAAATGCCGCAAAAAAGGGAA
TAAGGGCGACACGGAAATGTTGAATACTCATACTCTTCCTTTTTCAATATTATTGAAGCATTTATCAGGG
TTATTGTCTCATGAGCGGATACATATTTGAATGTATTTAGAAAAATAAACAAATAGGGGTTCCGCGCACA
TTTCCCCGAAAAGTGCCACCTGACGTCTAAGAAACCATTATTATCATGACATTAACCTATAAAAATAGGC
GTATCACGAGCCCTTTCGT
Features (pLannotate 1.2.2; 6 found; start..end, strand, type, name):
     56..2568    +  promoter       Ac5 promoter: Drosophila melanogaster actin 5C promoter
   2594..4243    +  CDS            luciferase: firefly luciferase; luc
   4478..4948    +  CDS            TcR (fragment): tetracycline efflux protein; tet; confers resistance to tetracycline
   4992..5580    -  rep_origin     ori: high-copy-number ColE1/pMB1/pBR322/pUC origin of replication
   5751..6611    -  CDS            AmpR: β-lactamase; bla; confers resistance to ampicillin, carbenicillin, and related antibiotics
   6612..6716    -  promoter       AmpR promoter: bla
