[The description below was written by a language model from this plasmid's Addgene catalogue record and pLannotate feature annotations shown in this document.]
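Description:
pAc5.1C-Fluc-CG7709_A is an insect-cell expression plasmid of about 6.8 kb carrying a firefly luciferase reporter fused to the 3′ untranslated region of the Drosophila melanogaster gene CG7709 (Muc91C). The catalogue lists the backbone as unknown, although the name and the annotated parts are consistent with a pAc5.1-type vector. In bacteria it replicates from a ColE1/pMB1-family origin and is selected with ampicillin through a β-lactamase gene driven by its own bla promoter. The feature table describes this origin as a high-copy type, whereas the repository entry lists the plasmid as low copy; the record does not resolve this. A partial tetracycline efflux gene is also annotated, but as a fragment it is presumably a non-functional cloning remnant.

The expression unit consists of the Drosophila actin 5C promoter, a strong constitutive promoter in fly cells, placed directly upstream of the firefly luciferase coding sequence. The CG7709 3′ UTR itself is not annotated in the feature table. The short unannotated stretch of roughly 230 nt between the end of luciferase and the tetracycline fragment is where it would be expected to lie, but its boundaries are not recorded, nor is any polyadenylation signal. The meaning of the "_A" suffix is likewise not stated.

Placing a candidate 3′ UTR behind luciferase puts reporter output under the control of regulatory elements in that UTR. Given the associated work on miRNA-mediated regulation and deadenylation, the construct probably serves as a miRNA target reporter in transfected Drosophila cells. The sequence is depositor-supplied and may be theoretical rather than fully verified.
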