Addgene plasmid #145908: pAc5.1C-Fluc-CG7709_A
Purpose: Insect Expression of CG7709-3UTR
Depositing lab: Elisa Izaurralde. Depositing organization: Max Planck Institute for Developmental Biology. Publication: Deadenylation is a widespread effect of miRNA regulation. Eulalio A, Huntzinger E, Nishihara T, Rehwinkel J, Fauser M, Izaurralde E. RNA. 2009 Jan . 15(1):21-32. 10.1261/rna.1399509 PubMed 19029310.
Backbone
  Vector backbone: Unknown
  Vector type: Insect Expression
Growth in bacteria
  Bacterial resistance: Ampicillin, 100 μg/mL
  Growth temperature: 37°C
  Growth strain: DH5alpha
  Copy number: Low Copy
Gene/Insert
  Gene/Insert name: CG7709-3UTR
  Species: D. melanogaster (fly)
  Entrez Gene: Muc91C (a.k.a. CG7709, Dmel\CG7709)
  Cloning method: Unknown
Terms and licenses: Academic/Nonprofit Terms; Industry Terms: Not Available to Industry
Depositor comments: Plasmids from this collection were made available to the research community and donated after the lab closed. Please note that the sequence provided by the depositing laboratory may be theoretical/predicted or based on Sanger sequencing results. There may be discrepancies between sequencing results obtained by Addgene and the depositor sequence. If an Addgene verified sequence is not available, please contact before placing your order to request that our lab fully sequence the plasmid.
How to cite: pAc5.1C-Fluc-CG7709_A was a gift from Elisa Izaurralde (Addgene plasmid # 145908 ; http://n2t.net/addgene:145908 ; RRID:Addgene_145908)
